>Addgene plasmid #128712 | pCPP5306 | addgene full sequence | sequence record 252544 | Addgene NGS Result
CCCTTCACCATGATCACTCCGTCTCGATATCCAGGCATCTATATCGCCCCCCTCAGTAACGAACCGACAG
CAGCTCACACATTTAAAGAACAAGCAGAGGAAGCACTTGACCATATCAGCGCCGCACCCTCTGGCGATAA
GCTATTGCGAAAAATATCCACTCTTGCCAGTCAAAAAGATAGAAAAGTCACGCTAAAAGAGATTGAAATA
AATAACCAGTGTTATACCGAAGCTGTTCTGAGCAGGAGGCAACTGGAAAAGTACGAACCAGAAAACTTTA
ACGAGAACCGGCACATTGCATCACAGCTATCACGAAAGGGGACCTTTACCAAAGGTGAAGGAAGCAACGC
GATTATTGGCTGGTCACCAGACAAAGCAAGCATACGCTTAAATCAGAATGGCTCACCGTTACACCTTGGA
ATGGATAACGACGACAAAATCACGACCCTAGCTCATGAGCTCGTTCATGCTCGACATGTGTTAGGTGGCA
GCTCCTTAGCGGATGGCGGAGATCGCTATAATCCACGTACGGGATCTGGCAAAGAGGAACTTAGGGCCGT
TGGATTAGATAAGTACCGCTATTCACTTACAAAAAAACCGTCAGAGAACTCCATCCGAGCTGAACACGGC
CTGCCTCTGCGCATGAAGTACAGGGCACATCAAAAGGGTGGGCGCGCCGACCCAGCTTTCTTGTACAAAG
TTGGCATTATAAGAAAGCATTGCTTATCAATTTGTTGCAACGAACAGGTCACTATCAGTCAAAATAAAAT
CATTATTTGCCATCCAGCTGATATCCCCTATAGTGAGTCGTATTACATGGTCATAGCTGTTTCCTGGCAG
CTCTGGCCCGTGTCTCAAAATCTCTGATGTTACATTGCACAAGATAAAAATATATCATCATGAACAATAA
AACTGTCTGCTTACATAAACAGTAATACAAGGGGTGTTATGAGCCATATTCAACGGGAAACGTCGAGGCC
GCGATTAAATTCCAACATGGATGCTGATTTATATGGGTATAAATGGGCTCGCGATAATGTCGGGCAATCA
GGTGCGACAATCTATCGCTTGTATGGGAAGCCCGATGCGCCAGAGTTGTTTCTGAAACATGGCAAAGGTA
GCGTTGCCAATGATGTTACAGATGAGATGGTCAGACTAAACTGGCTGACGGAATTTATGCCTCTTCCGAC
CATCAAGCATTTTATCCGTACTCCTGATGATGCATGGTTACTCACCACTGCGATCCCCGGAAAAACAGCA
TTCCAGGTATTAGAAGAATATCCTGATTCAGGTGAAAATATTGTTGATGCGCTGGCAGTGTTCCTGCGCC
GGTTGCATTCGATTCCTGTTTGTAATTGTCCTTTTAACAGCGATCGCGTATTTCGTCTCGCTCAGGCGCA
ATCACGAATGAATAACGGTTTGGTTGATGCGAGTGATTTTGATGACGAGCGTAATGGCTGGCCTGTTGAA
CAAGTCTGGAAAGAAATGCATAAACTTTTGCCATTCTCACCGGATTCAGTCGTCACTCATGGTGATTTCT
CACTTGATAACCTTATTTTTGACGAGGGGAAATTAATAGGTTGTATTGATGTTGGACGAGTCGGAATCGC
AGACCGATACCAGGATCTTGCCATCCTATGGAACTGCCTCGGTGAGTTTTCTCCTTCATTACAGAAACGG
CTTTTTCAAAAATATGGTATTGATAATCCTGATATGAATAAATTGCAGTTTCATTTGATGCTCGATGAGT
TTTTCTAATCAGAATTGGTTAATTGGTTGTAACACTGGCAGAGCATTACGCTGACTTGACGGGACGGCGC
AAGCTCATGACCAAAATCCCTTAACGTGAGTTACGCGTCGTTCCACTGAGCGTCAGACCCCGTAGAAAAG
ATCAAAGGATCTTCTTGAGATCCTTTTTTTCTGCGCGTAATCTGCTGCTTGCAAACAAAAAAACCACCGC
TACCAGCGGTGGTTTGTTTGCCGGATCAAGAGCTACCAACTCTTTTTCCGAAGGTAACTGGCTTCAGCAG
AGCGCAGATACCAAATACTGTTCTTCTAGTGTAGCCGTAGTTAGGCCACCACTTCAAGAACTCTGTAGCA
CCGCCTACATACCTCGCTCTGCTAATCCTGTTACCAGTGGCTGCTGCCAGTGGCGATAAGTCGTGTCTTA
CCGGGTTGGACTCAAGACGATAGTTACCGGATAAGGCGCAGCGGTCGGGCTGAACGGGGGGTTCGTGCAC
ACAGCCCAGCTTGGAGCGAACGACCTACACCGAACTGAGATACCTACAGCGTGAGCTATGAGAAAGCGCC
ACGCTTCCCGAAGGGAGAAAGGCGGACAGGTATCCGGTAAGCGGCAGGGTCGGAACAGGAGAGCGCACGA
GGGAGCTTCCAGGGGGAAACGCCTGGTATCTTTATAGTCCTGTCGGGTTTCGCCACCTCTGACTTGAGCG
TCGATTTTTGTGATGCTCGTCAGGGGGGCGGAGCCTATGGAAAAACGCCAGCAACGCGGCCTTTTTACGG
TTCCTGGCCTTTTGCTGGCCTTTTGCTCACATGTTCTTTCCTGCGTTATCCCCTGATTCTGTGGATAACC
GTATTACCGCCTTTGAGTGAGCTGATACCGCTCGCCGCAGCCGAACGACCGAGCGCAGCGAGTCAGTGAG
CGAGGAAGCGGAAGAGCGCCCAATACGCAAACCGCCTCTCCCCGCGCGTTGGCCGATTCATTAATGCAGC
TGGCACGACAGGTTTCCCGACTGGAAAGCGGGCAGTGAGCGCAACGCAATTAATACGCGTACCGCTAGCC
AGGAAGAGTTTGTAGAAACGCAAAAAGGCCATCCGTCAGGATGGCCTTCTGCTTAGTTTGATGCCTGGCA
GTTTATGGCGGGCGTCCTGCCCGCCACCCTCCGGGCCGTTGCTTCACAACGTTCAAATCCGCTCCCGGCG
GATTTGTCCTACTCAGGAGAGCGTTCACCGACAAACAACAGATAAAACGAAAGGCCCAGTCTTCCGACTG
AGCCTTTCGTTTTATTTGATGCCTGGCAGTTCCCTACTCTCGCGTTAACGCTAGCATGGATGTTTTCCCA
GTCACGACGTTGTAAAACGACGGCCAGTCTTAAGCTCGGGCCCCAAATAATGATTTTATTTTGACTGATA
GTGACCTGTTCGTTGCAACAAATTGATGAGCAATGCTTTTTTATAATGCCAACTTTGTACAAAAAAGCAG
GCTCCGCGGCCGCCTTGTTTAACTTTAAGAAGGAG
Features (pLannotate 1.2.2; 10 found; start..end, strand, type, name):
    680..779     -  protein_bind   attL2: mutant version of attL; recombination site for the Gateway® LR reaction LR Clonase™
    797..815     -  promoter       T7 promoter: promoter for bacteriophage T7 RNA polymerase
    949..1758    +  CDS            KanR: aminoglycoside phosphotransferase; aph(3')-Ia; confers resistance to kanamycin in bacteria or G418 (Geneticin®) in eukaryotes
   1905..2493    +  rep_origin     ori: high-copy-number ColE1/pMB1/pBR322/pUC origin of replication
   2676..2768    +  CDS            lacI (fragment): lac repressor; lacI; The lac repressor binds to the lac operator to inhibit transcription in E. coli. This inhibition can be relieved by adding lactose or isopropyl-β-D-thiogalactopyranoside (IPTG).
   2823..2850    -  terminator     rrnB T2 terminator: transcription terminator T2 from the E. coli rrnB gene
   2982..3025    +  terminator     rrnB T1 terminator: Escherichia coli rrnB; transcription terminator T1 from the E. coli rrnB gene
   3072..3108    -  CDS            lacZα (fragment): LacZα fragment of β-galactosidase; lacZ fragment
   3124..3223    +  protein_bind   attL1: mutant version of attL; recombination site for the Gateway® LR reaction LR Clonase™
   3235..3255    +  RBS            RBS: efficient ribosome binding site from bacteriophage T7 gene 10 (Olins and Rangwala, 1989)
