[The description below was written by a language model from this plasmid's Addgene catalogue record and pLannotate feature annotations shown in this document.]
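Description:
pCPP5306 is a Gateway entry (donor) clone built in the pENTR/SD/D-TOPO backbone and carrying hopH1, a type III secretion system effector gene from the plant pathogen Pseudomonas syringae pv. tomato. The gene was inserted by directional TOPO cloning and, according to the record, lacks its stop codon, so after transfer to a destination vector it can be read through into a C-terminal tag or fusion partner. The plasmid is a small (about 3.3 kb), high-copy construct maintained in E. coli through a ColE1/pUC-type origin and selected with kanamycin via the aph(3')-Ia resistance gene.

The annotated features are those of the backbone. attL1 and attL2 sites flank the cloning position, allowing the insert to be moved by LR recombination into attR-containing destination vectors. Just downstream of attL1 lies the bacteriophage T7 gene 10 ribosome binding site (the "SD" element of this backbone), which supplies a prokaryotic translation initiation signal ahead of the insert. rrnB T1 and T2 terminators sit upstream of attL1 to block read-through transcription into the cassette, and a T7 promoter lies beyond attL2, oriented back toward the insert. The short lacI and lacZα matches are backbone remnants rather than functional genes. The hopH1 coding sequence was not itself annotated by the automated tool; it presumably occupies the unannotated region between the RBS and attL2.

The clone belongs to a set of effector entry clones, and the associated study surveyed the DC3000 effector repertoire by expression in Saccharomyces cerevisiae to identify effectors that are deleterious to yeast.
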