Addgene plasmid #128712: pCPP5306
Purpose: Phytopathogen Pseudomonas syringae pv. tomato type III secretion system effector (gene lacking stop codon) Gateway donor clone
Depositing lab: Alan Collmer. Depositing organization: Cornell University. Publication: A survey of the Pseudomonas syringae pv. tomato DC3000 type III secretion system effector repertoire reveals several effectors that are deleterious when expressed in Saccharomyces cerevisiae. Munkvold KR, Martin ME, Bronstein PA, Collmer A. Mol Plant Microbe Interact. 2008 Apr;21(4):490-502. doi: 10.1094/MPMI-21-4-0490. PubMed 18321194.
Backbone
  Vector backbone: pENTR/SD/D-TOPO
  Vector type: Bacterial Expression
Growth in bacteria
  Bacterial resistance: Kanamycin, 50 μg/mL
  Growth temperature: 37°C
  Growth strain: DH5alpha
  Copy number: High Copy
Gene/Insert
  Gene/Insert name: hopH1
  Species: Pseudomonas syringae
  Cloning method: TOPO Cloning
Terms and licenses: Academic/Nonprofit Terms; Industry Terms: Not Available to Industry
Depositor comments: Also reference: PMID 29742421.
How to cite: pCPP5306 was a gift from Alan Collmer (Addgene plasmid # 128712 ; http://n2t.net/addgene:128712 ; RRID:Addgene_128712)
